>Addgene plasmid #112581 | pBAT5 | depositor full sequence | sequence record 212046 | Full Sequence
TAATACGACTCACTATAGGGAATTGTGAGCGGATAACAATTCCTCTAGAAATAATTTTGTTTAACTTTAA
GAAGGAGATATACGTACAGATCTGTCGACGCGGCCGCATGCATAAGCTTGAGTATTCTATAGTGTCACCT
AAATCCCAGCTTGATCCGGCTGCTAACAAAGCCCGAAAGGAAGCTGAGTTGGCTGCTGCCACCGCTGAGC
AATAACTAGCATAACCCCTTGGGGCCTCTAAACGGGTCTTGAGGGGTTTTTTGCTGAAAGGAGGAACTAT
ATCCGGATAACCTGGCGTAATAGCGAAGAGGCCCGCACCGATCGCCCTTCCCAACAGTTGCGCAGCCTGA
ATGGCGAATGGAAATTGTAAACGTTAATATTTTGTTAAAATTCGCGTTAAATATTTGTTAAATCAGCTCA
TTTTTTAACCAATAGGCCGAAATCGGCAAAATCCCTTATAAATCAAAAGAATAGACCGAGATAGGGT
[37 nt withheld, positions 488-524]
AAAGAACGTGGACTCCAACGTCAAAGG
[35 nt withheld, positions 552-586]
AGCTTGCATGCCTGCAGGTCGGAAGCATAAAGTGTAAAGCCTGGGGTGCCTAATGAGTGAGCTAACTCAC
ATTAATTGCGTTGCGCTCACTGCCCGCTTTCCAGTCGGGAAACCTGTCGTGCCAGCTGCATTAATGAATC
GGCCAACGCGCGGGGAGAGGCGGTTTGCGTATTGGGCGCCAGGGTGGTTTTTCTTTTCACCAGTGAGACG
GGCAACAGCTGATTGCCCTTCACCGCCTGGCCCTGAGAGAGTTGCAGCAAGCGGTCCACGCTGGTTTGCC
CCAGCAGGCGAAAATCCTGTTTGATGGTGGTTGACGGCGGGATATAACATGAGCTGTCTTCGGTATCGTC
GTATCCCACTACCGAGATATCCGCACCAACGCGCAGCCCGGACTCGGTAATGGCGCGCATTGCGCCCAGC
GCCATCTGATCGTTGGCAACCAGCATCGCAGTGGGAACGATGCCCTCATTCAGCATTTGCATGGTTTGTT
GAAAACCGGACATGGCACTCCAGTCGCCTTCCCGTTCCGCTATCGGCTGAATTTGATTGCGAGTGAGATA
TTTATGCCAGCCAGCCAGACGCAGACGCGCCGAGACAGAACTTAATGGGCCCGCTAACAGCGCGATTTGC
TGGTGACCCAATGCGACCAGATGCTCCACGCCCAGTCGCGTACCGTCTTCATGGGAGAAAATAATACTGT
TGATGGGTGTCTGGTCAGAGACATCAAGAAATAACGCCGGAACATTAGTGCAGGCAGCTTCCACAGCAAT
GGCATCCTGGTCATCCAGCGGATAGTTAATGATCAGCCCACTGACGCGTTGCGCGAGAAGATTGTGCACC
GCCGCTTTACAGGCTTCGACGCCGCTTCGTTCTACCATCGACACCACCACGCTGGCACCCAGTTGATCGG
CGCGAGATTTAATCGCCGCGACAATTTGCGACGGCGCGTGCAGGGCCAGACTGGAGGTGGCAACGCCAAT
CAGCAACGACTGTTTGCCCGCCAGTTGTTGTGCCACGCGGTTGGGAATGTAATTCAGCTCCGCCATCGCC
GCTTCCACTTTTTCCCGCGTTTTCGCAGAAACGTGGCTGGCCTGGTTCACCACGCGGGAAACGGTCTGAT
AAGAGACACCGGCATACTCTGCGACATCGTATAACGTTACTGGTTTCACATTCACCACCCTGAATTGACT
CTCTTCCGGGCGCTATCATGCCATACCGCGAAAGGTTTTGCACCATTCGATGGTGTCGGGTACCGAGCTC
GAATT
[32 nt withheld, positions 1852-1883]
CGGTCGAGGTGCCGTAAAGCT
[56 nt withheld, positions 1905-1960]
G
[124 nt withheld, positions 1962-2085]
CGCCTGATGCGGTATTTTCTCCTTACGCATCTGTGCGGTATTTCACACCGCATATGGTGCACTCTCAGTA
CAATCTGCTCTGATGCCGCATAGTTAAGCCAGCCCCGACACCCGCCAACACCCGCTGACGCGCCCTGACG
GGCTTGTCTGCTCCCGGCATCCGCTTACAGACAAGCTGTGACCGTCTCCGGGAGCTGCATGTGTCAGAGG
TTTTCACCGTCATCACCGAAACGCGCGAGACGAAAGGGCCTCGTGATACGCCTATTTTTATAGGTTAATG
TCATGATAATAATGGTTTCTTAGACGTCAGGTGGCACTTTTCGGGGAAATGTGCGCGGAACCCCTATTTG
TTTATTTTTCTAAATACATTCAAATATGTATCCGCTCATGAGACAATAACCCTGATAAATGCTTCAATAA
TATTGAAAAAGGAAGAGTATGAGTATTCAACATTTCCGTGTCGCCCTTATTCCCTTTTTTGCGGCATTTT
GCCTTCCTGTTTTTGCTCACCCAGAAACGCTGGTGAAAGTAAAAGATGCTGAAGATCAGTTGGGTGCACG
AGTGGGTTACATCGAACTGGATCTCAACAGCGGTAAGATCCTTGAGAGTTTTCGCCCCGAAGAACGTTTT
CCAATGATGAGCACTTTTAAAGTTCTGCTATGTCATACACTATTATCCCGTATTGACGCCGGGCAAGAGC
AACTCGGTCGCCGGGCGCGGTATTCTCAGAATGACTTGGTTGAGTACTCACCAGTCACAGAAAAGCATCT
TACGGATGGCATGACAGTAAGAGAATTATGCAGTGCTGCCATAACCATGAGTGATAACACTGCGGCCAAC
TTACTTCTGACAACGATCGGAGGACCGAAGGAGCTAACCGCTTTTTTGCACAACATGGGGGATCATGTAA
CTCGCCTTGATCGTTGGGAACCGGAGCTGAATGAAGCCATACCAAACGACGAGCGTGACACCACGATGCC
TGTAGCAATGGCAACAACGTTGCGCAAACTATTAACTGGCGAACTACTTACTCTAGCTTCCCGGCAACAA
TTAATAGACTGGATGGAGGCGGATAAAGTTGCAGGACCACTTCTGCGCTCGGCCCTTCCGGCTGGCTGGT
TTATTGCTGATAAATCTGGAGCCGGTGAGCGTGGGTCTCGCGGTATCATTGCAGCACTGGGGCCAGATGG
TAAGCCCTCCCGTATCGTAGTTATCTACACGACGGGGAGTCAGGCAACTATGGATGAACGAAATAGACAG
ATCGCTGAGATAGGTGCCTCACTGATTAAGCATTGGTAACTGTCAGACCAAGTTTACTCATATATACTTT
AGATTGATTTAAAACTTCATTTTTAATTTAAAAGGATCTAGGTGAAGATCCTTTTTGATAATCTCATGAC
CAAAATCCCTTAACGTGAGTTTTCGTTCCACTGAGCGTCAGACCCCGTAGAAAAGATCAAAGGATCTTCT
TGAGATCCTTTTTTTCTGCGCGTAATCTGCTGCTTGCAAACAAAAAAACCACCGCTACCAGCGGTGGTTT
GTTTGCCGGATCAAGAGCTACCAACTCTTTTTCCGAAGGTAACTGGCTTCAGCAGAGCGCAGATACCAAA
TACTGTCCTTCTAGTGTAGCCGTAGTTAGGCCACCACTTCAAGAACTCTGTAGCACCGCCTACATACCTC
GCTCTGCTAATCCTGTTACCAGTGGCTGCTGCCAGTGGCGATAAGTCGTGTCTTACCGGGTTGGACTCAA
GACGATAGTTACCGGATAAGGCGCAGCGGTCGGGCTGAACGGGGGGTTCGTGCACACAGCCCAGCTTGGA
GCGAACGACCTACACCGAACTGAGATACCTACAGCGTGAGCTATGAGAAAGCGCCACGCTTCCCGAAGGG
AGAAAGGCGGACAGGTATCCGGTAAGCGGCAGGGTCGGAACAGGAGAGCGCACGAGGGAGCTTCCAGGGG
GAAACGCCTGGTATCTTTATAGTCCTGTCGGGTTTCGCCACCTCTGACTTGAGCGTCGATTTTTGTGATG
CTCGTCAGGGGGGCGGAGCCTATGGAAAAACGCCAGCAACGCGGCCTTTTTACGGTTCCTGGCCTTTTGC
TGGCCTTTTGCTCACATGTTCTTTCCTGCGTTATCCCCTGATTCTGTGGATAACCGTATTACCGCCTTTG
AGTGAGCTGATACCGCTCGCCGCAGCCGAACGACCGAGCGCAGCGAGTCAGTGAGCGAGGAAGCGGAAGA
GCGCCCAATACGCAAACCGCCTCTCCCCGCGCGTTGGCCGATTCATTAATGCAGCTGAT
Features (pLannotate 1.2.2; 21 found; start..end, strand, type, name):
      1..19      +  promoter       T7 promoter: promoter for bacteriophage T7 RNA polymerase
     19..43      +  protein_bind   lac operator: The lac repressor binds to the lac operator to inhibit transcription in E. coli. This inhibition can be relieved by adding lactose or isopropyl-β-D-thiogalactopyranoside (IPTG). lac repressor encoded by lacI
     56..78      +  RBS            RBS: efficient ribosome binding site from bacteriophage T7 gene 10 (Olins and Rangwala, 1989)
    126..144     -  promoter       SP6 promoter: promoter for bacteriophage SP6 RNA polymerase
    159..208     +  CDS            SET1 (fragment): solubility-enhancement tag derived from T7 phage gene 10B
    216..263     +  terminator     T7 terminator: transcription terminator for bacteriophage T7 RNA polymerase
    292..358     +  CDS            lacZα (fragment): LacZα fragment of β-galactosidase; lacZ fragment
    362..586     -  rep_origin     M13 ori (fragment) (sequence partly withheld): M13 bacteriophage origin of replication; arrow indicates direction of (+) strand synthesis
    587..607     -  misc_feature   MCS (fragment): pUC18/19 multiple cloning site
    606..624     -  promoter       lac UV5 promoter (fragment): E. coli lac promoter with an "up" mutation
    639..660     -  protein_bind   CAP binding site: CAP binding activates transcription in the presence of cAMP. E. coli catabolite activator protein
    673..1755    -  CDS            lacI: lac repressor; lacI; The lac repressor binds to the lac operator to inhibit transcription in E. coli. This inhibition can be relieved by adding lactose or isopropyl-β-D-thiogalactopyranoside (IPTG).
   1756..1833    -  promoter       lacIq promoter: lacI (mutant); In the lacIq allele, a single base change in the promoter boosts expression of the lacI gene about 10-fold.
   1833..1851    -  misc_feature   MCS (fragment): pUC18/19 multiple cloning site
   1852..2085    -  rep_origin     f1 ori (fragment) (sequence partly withheld): f1 bacteriophage origin of replication; arrow indicates direction of (+) strand synthesis
   2088..2187    -  misc_feature   bom (fragment): basis of mobility region from pBR322
   2289..2324    -  CDS            rop (fragment): Rop protein, which maintains plasmids at low copy number; rop
   2419..2523    +  promoter       AmpR promoter: bla
   2524..3384    +  CDS            AmpR: β-lactamase; bla; confers resistance to ampicillin, carbenicillin, and related antibiotics
   3555..4143    +  rep_origin     ori: high-copy-number ColE1/pMB1/pBR322/pUC origin of replication
   4326..4382    +  CDS            lacI (fragment): lac repressor; lacI; The lac repressor binds to the lac operator to inhibit transcription in E. coli. This inhibition can be relieved by adding lactose or isopropyl-β-D-thiogalactopyranoside (IPTG).
