>Addgene plasmid #112581 | pBAT5 | addgene full sequence | sequence record 220150 | Addgene NGS Result
CGCCCAATACGCAAACCGCCTCTCCCCGCGCGTTGGCCGATTCATTAATGCAGCTGATTAATACGACTCA
CTATAGGGAATTGTGAGCGGATAACAATTCCTCTAGAAATAATTTTGTTTAACTTTAAGAAGGAGATATA
CGTACAGATCTGTCGACGCGGCCGCATGCATAAGCTTGAGTATTCTATAGTGTCACCTAAATCCCAGCTT
GATCCGGCTGCTAACAAAGCCCGAAAGGAAGCTGAGTTGGCTGCTGCCACCGCTGAGCAATAACTAGCAT
AACCCCTTGGGGCCTCTAAACGGGTCTTGAGGGGTTTTTTGCTGAAAGGAGGAACTATATCCGGATAACC
TGGCGTAATAGCGAAGAGGCCCGCACCGATCGCCCTTCCCAACAGTTGCGCAGCCTGAATGGCGAATGGA
AATTGTAAGCGTTAATATTTTGTTAAAATTCGCGTTAAATTTTTGTTAAATCAGCTCATTTTTTAACCAA
TAGGCCGAAATCGGCAAAATCCCTTATAAATCAAAAGAATAGACCGAGATAGGGT
[37 nt withheld, positions 546-582]
AAAGAACGTGGACTCCAACGTCAAAGG
[32 nt withheld, positions 610-641]
AGCTTGCATGCCTGCAGGTCGGAAGCATAAAGTGTAAAGCCTGGGGTGCCTAATGAGTGAGCTAACTTAC
ATTAATTGCGTTGCGCTCACTGCCCGCTTTCCAGTCGGGAAACCTGTCGTGCCAGCTGCATTAATGAATC
GGCCAACGCGCGGGGAGAGGCGGTTTGCGTATTGGGCGCCAGGGTGGTTTTTCTTTTCACCAGTGAGACG
GGCAACAGCTGATTGCCCTTCACCGCCTGGCCCTGAGAGAGTTGCAGCAAGCGGTCCACGCTGGTTTGCC
CCAGCAGGCGAAAATCCTGTTTGATGGTGGTTAACGGCGGGATATAACATGAGCTGTCTTCGGTATCGTC
GTATCCCACTACCGAGATATCCGCACCAACGCGCAGCCCGGACTCGGTAATGGCGCGCATTGCGCCCAGC
GCCATCTGATCGTTGGCAACCAGCATCGCAGTGGGAACGATGCCCTCATTCAGCATTTGCATGGTTTGTT
GAAAACCGGACATGGCACTCCAGTCGCCTTCCCGTTCCGCTATCGGCTGAATTTGATTGCGAGTGAGATA
TTTATGCCAGCCAGCCAGACGCAGACGCGCCGAGACAGAACTTAATGGGCCCGCTAACAGCGCGATTTGC
TGGTGACCCAATGCGACCAGATGCTCCACGCCCAGTCGCGTACCGTCTTCATGGGAGAAAATAATACTGT
TGATGGGTGTCTGGTCAGAGACATCAAGAAATAACGCCGGAACATTAGTGCAGGCAGCTTCCACAGCAAT
GGCATCCTGGTCATCCAGCGGATAGTTAATGATCAGCCCACTGACGCGTTGCGCGAGAAGATTGTGCACC
GCCGCTTTACAGGCTTCGACGCCGCTTCGTTCTACCATCGACACCACCACGCTGGCACCCAGTTGATCGG
CGCGAGATTTAATCGCCGCGACAATTTGCGACGGCGCGTGCAGGGCCAGACTGGAGGTGGCAACGCCAAT
CAGCAACGACTGTTTGCCCGCCAGTTGTTGTGCCACGCGGTTGGGAATGTAATTCAGCTCCGCCATCGCC
GCTTCCACTTTTTCCCGCGTTTTCGCAGAAACGTGGCTGGCCTGGTTCACCACGCGGGAAACGGTCTGAT
AAGAGACACCGGCATACTCTGCGACATCGTATAACGTTACTGGTTTCACATTCACCACCCTGAATTGACT
CTCTTCCGGGCGCTATCATGCCATACCGCGAAAGGTTTTGCACCATTCGATGGTGTCGGGTACCGAGCTC
GAATTGTGAACCATCACCCT
[91 nt withheld, positions 1922-2012]
G
[124 nt withheld, positions 2014-2137]
CCTGATGCGGTATTTTCTCCTTACGCATCTGTGCGGTATTTCACACCGCATATGGTGCACTCTCAGTACA
ATCTGCTCTGATGCCGCATAGTTAAGCCAGCCCCGACACCCGCCAACACCCGCTGACGCGCCCTGACGGG
CTTGTCTGCTCCCGGCATCCGCTTACAGACAAGCTGTGACCGTCTCCGGGAGCTGCATGTGTCAGAGGTT
TTCACCGTCATCACCGAAACGCGCGAGACGAAAGGGCCTCGTGATACGCCTATTTTTATAGGTTAATGTC
ATGATAATAATGGTTTCTTAGACGTCAGGTGGCACTTTTCGGGGAAATGTGCGCGGAACCCCTATTTGTT
TATTTTTCTAAATACATTCAAATATGTATCCGCTCATGAGACAATAACCCTGATAAATGCTTCAATAATA
TTGAAAAAGGAAGAGTATGAGTATTCAACATTTCCGTGTCGCCCTTATTCCCTTTTTTGCGGCATTTTGC
CTTCCTGTTTTTGCTCACCCAGAAACGCTGGTGAAAGTAAAAGATGCTGAAGATCAGTTGGGTGCACGAG
TGGGTTACATCGAACTGGATCTCAACAGCGGTAAGATCCTTGAGAGTTTTCGCCCCGAAGAACGTTTTCC
AATGATGAGCACTTTTAAAGTTCTGCTATGTGGCGCGGTATTATCCCGTATTGACGCCGGGCAAGAGCAA
CTCGGTCGCCGCATACACTATTCTCAGAATGACTTGGTTGAGTACTCACCAGTCACAGAAAAGCATCTTA
CGGATGGCATGACAGTAAGAGAATTATGCAGTGCTGCCATAACCATGAGTGATAACACTGCGGCCAACTT
ACTTCTGACAACGATCGGAGGACCGAAGGAGCTAACCGCTTTTTTGCACAACATGGGGGATCATGTAACT
CGCCTTGATCGTTGGGAACCGGAGCTGAATGAAGCCATACCAAACGACGAGCGTGACACCACGATGCCTG
TAGCAATGGCAACAACGTTGCGCAAACTATTAACTGGCGAACTACTTACTCTAGCTTCCCGGCAACAATT
AATAGACTGGATGGAGGCGGATAAAGTTGCAGGACCACTTCTGCGCTCGGCCCTTCCGGCTGGCTGGTTT
ATTGCTGATAAATCTGGAGCCGGTGAGCGTGGGTCTCGCGGTATCATTGCAGCACTGGGGCCAGATGGTA
AGCCCTCCCGTATCGTAGTTATCTACACGACGGGGAGTCAGGCAACTATGGATGAACGAAATAGACAGAT
CGCTGAGATAGGTGCCTCACTGATTAAGCATTGGTAACTGTCAGACCAAGTTTACTCATATATACTTTAG
ATTGATTTAAAACTTCATTTTTAATTTAAAAGGATCTAGGTGAAGATCCTTTTTGATAATCTCATGACCA
AAATCCCTTAACGTGAGTTTTCGTTCCACTGAGCGTCAGACCCCGTAGAAAAGATCAAAGGATCTTCTTG
AGATCCTTTTTTTCTGCGCGTAATCTGCTGCTTGCAAACAAAAAAACCACCGCTACCAGCGGTGGTTTGT
TTGCCGGATCAAGAGCTACCAACTCTTTTTCCGAAGGTAACTGGCTTCAGCAGAGCGCAGATACCAAATA
CTGTTCTTCTAGTGTAGCCGTAGTTAGGCCACCACTTCAAGAACTCTGTAGCACCGCCTACATACCTCGC
TCTGCTAATCCTGTTACCAGTGGCTGCTGCCAGTGGCGATAAGTCGTGTCTTACCGGGTTGGACTCAAGA
CGATAGTTACCGGATAAGGCGCAGCGGTCGGGCTGAACGGGGGGTTCGTGCACACAGCCCAGCTTGGAGC
GAACGACCTACACCGAACTGAGATACCTACAGCGTGAGCTATGAGAAAGCGCCACGCTTCCCGAAGGGAG
AAAGGCGGACAGGTATCCGGTAAGCGGCAGGGTCGGAACAGGAGAGCGCACGAGGGAGCTTCCAGGGGGA
AACGCCTGGTATCTTTATAGTCCTGTCGGGTTTCGCCACCTCTGACTTGAGCGTCGATTTTTGTGATGCT
CGTCAGGGGGGCGGAGCCTATGGAAAAACGCCAGCAACGCGGCCTTTTTACGGTTCCTGGCCTTTTGCTG
GCCTTTTGCTCACATGTTCTTTCCTGCGTTATCCCCTGATTCTGTGGATAACCGTATTACCGCCTTTGAG
TGAGCTGATACCGCTCGCCGCAGCCGAACGACCGAGCGCAGCGAGTCAGTGAGCGAGGAAGCGGAAGAG
Features (pLannotate 1.2.2; 21 found; start..end, strand, type, name):
     59..77      +  promoter       T7 promoter: promoter for bacteriophage T7 RNA polymerase
     77..101     +  protein_bind   lac operator: The lac repressor binds to the lac operator to inhibit transcription in E. coli. This inhibition can be relieved by adding lactose or isopropyl-β-D-thiogalactopyranoside (IPTG). lac repressor encoded by lacI
    114..136     +  RBS            RBS: efficient ribosome binding site from bacteriophage T7 gene 10 (Olins and Rangwala, 1989)
    184..202     -  promoter       SP6 promoter: promoter for bacteriophage SP6 RNA polymerase
    217..266     +  CDS            SET1 (fragment): solubility-enhancement tag derived from T7 phage gene 10B
    274..321     +  terminator     T7 terminator: transcription terminator for bacteriophage T7 RNA polymerase
    350..416     +  CDS            lacZα (fragment): LacZα fragment of β-galactosidase; lacZ fragment
    420..641     -  rep_origin     M13 ori (fragment) (sequence partly withheld): M13 bacteriophage origin of replication; arrow indicates direction of (+) strand synthesis
    642..662     -  misc_feature   MCS (fragment): pUC18/19 multiple cloning site
    661..679     -  promoter       lac UV5 promoter (fragment): E. coli lac promoter with an "up" mutation
    694..715     -  protein_bind   CAP binding site: CAP binding activates transcription in the presence of cAMP. E. coli catabolite activator protein
    728..1810    -  CDS            lacI: lac repressor; lacI; The lac repressor binds to the lac operator to inhibit transcription in E. coli. This inhibition can be relieved by adding lactose or isopropyl-β-D-thiogalactopyranoside (IPTG).
   1811..1888    -  promoter       lacIq promoter: lacI (mutant); In the lacIq allele, a single base change in the promoter boosts expression of the lacI gene about 10-fold.
   1888..1906    -  misc_feature   MCS (fragment): pUC18/19 multiple cloning site
   1907..2137    -  rep_origin     f1 ori (fragment) (sequence partly withheld): f1 bacteriophage origin of replication; arrow indicates direction of (+) strand synthesis
   2138..2237    -  misc_feature   bom (fragment): basis of mobility region from pBR322
   2339..2374    -  CDS            rop (fragment): Rop protein, which maintains plasmids at low copy number; rop
   2469..2573    +  promoter       AmpR promoter: bla
   2574..3434    +  CDS            AmpR: β-lactamase; bla; confers resistance to ampicillin, carbenicillin, and related antibiotics
   3605..4193    +  rep_origin     ori: high-copy-number ColE1/pMB1/pBR322/pUC origin of replication
   4376..56      +  CDS            lacI (fragment) (across the origin): lac repressor; lacI; The lac repressor binds to the lac operator to inhibit transcription in E. coli. This inhibition can be relieved by adding lactose or isopropyl-β-D-thiogalactopyranoside (IPTG).
