[The description below was written by a language model from this plasmid's Addgene catalogue record and pLannotate feature annotations shown in this document.]
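Description:
pBAT5 is an empty bacterial expression backbone derived from pBAT4, designed for producing proteins in E. coli as non-fusions. Unlike vectors that supply a start codon at the cloning site, it carries no initiation ATG, so the inserted coding sequence must bring its own. It is a high-copy plasmid of roughly 4.4 kb, replicated from a ColE1/pMB1-type origin and selected with ampicillin through the β-lactamase gene and its native promoter. Only small fragments of rop and the pBR322 bom region are annotated, consistent with the high-copy listing.

The expression cassette is a T7lac arrangement. A T7 promoter is followed directly by a lac operator, then the efficient ribosome binding site from phage T7 gene 10, a short cloning region, and a T7 terminator. A full-length lacI gene driven by the lacIq promoter sits on the opposite strand and supplies abundant lac repressor, which keeps the operator occupied and basal transcription low until an inducer such as IPTG is added. Expression therefore requires a host that provides T7 RNA polymerase. An SP6 promoter lies in reverse orientation just downstream of the cloning region and points back toward it.

The remaining hits are short fragments: gene 10-derived sequence near the terminator, lacZα, pUC polylinker, lac promoter and CAP site. The filamentous phage origin sequence is split into pieces flanking the lacI cassette. These look like remnants of the vector's construction rather than functional elements. Two sequence records, one from the depositor and one from repository sequencing, differ by a few bases in length and in start position but show the same feature set and order. No insert, tag or reporter is recorded.
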