Addgene plasmid #112581: pBAT5
Purpose: (Empty Backbone) Used for expression of protein in E. coli as non-fusions without initiation ATG
Depositing lab: Marko Hyvönen & Johan Peränen. Depositing organization: Lab of Johan Peränen. Publication: T7 vectors with modified T7lac promoter for expression of proteins in Escherichia coli. Peranen J, Rikkonen M, Hyvonen M, Kaariainen L. Anal Biochem. 1996 May 1;236(2):371-3. S0003269796901876 PubMed 8660525.
Backbone
  Vector backbone: pBAT4
  Vector type: Bacterial Expression
Growth in bacteria
  Bacterial resistance: Ampicillin, 100 μg/mL
  Growth temperature: 37°C
  Growth strain: DH5alpha
  Copy number: High Copy
Gene/Insert
  Gene/Insert name: None
Terms and licenses: Academic/Nonprofit Terms; Industry Terms: Not Available to Industry
How to cite: pBAT5 was a gift from Marko Hyvönen & Johan Peränen (Addgene plasmid # 112581 ; http://n2t.net/addgene:112581 ; RRID:Addgene_112581)
